Addgene plasmid #81107: GTH-ir
Purpose: Gene Tagging vector HIS/iRFP - Plasmid for tandem infrared RFP (tdiRFP) labeling of endogenous proteins with a HIS selection marker, originating from pSIVh (ID:81091)
Depositing lab: Serge Pelet. Depositing organization: Universite de Lausanne (UNIL). Publication: New families of single integration vectors and gene tagging plasmids for genetic manipulations in budding yeast. Wosika V, Durandau E, Varidel C, Aymoz D, Schmitt M, Pelet S. Mol Genet Genomics. 2016 Dec;291(6):2231-2240. Epub 2016 Sep 16. 10.1007/s00438-016-1249-1 PubMed 27637489.
Backbone
  Vector backbone: pSIVh
  Total vector size (bp): 5754
  Vector type: Yeast Expression, Cre/Lox
  Selectable markers: HIS3
Growth in bacteria
  Bacterial resistance: Ampicillin, 100 μg/mL
  Growth temperature: 37°C
  Growth strain: DH5alpha
  Copy number: High Copy
Gene/Insert
  Gene/Insert name: tdiRFP (alt name: tandem dimer infrared RFP)
  Insert size (bp): 2120
  Tag / fusion protein: tdiRFP (C terminal on backbone)
  Cloning method: Restriction Enzyme; 5′ cloning site SpeI (not destroyed); 3′ cloning site XhoI (not destroyed)
  Sequencing primers: 5′ T3
Terms and licenses: Academic/Nonprofit Terms; Industry Terms: Not Available to Industry
How to cite: GTH-ir was a gift from Serge Pelet (Addgene plasmid # 81107 ; http://n2t.net/addgene:81107 ; RRID:Addgene_81107)
