[The description below was written by a language model from this plasmid's Addgene catalogue record and pLannotate feature annotations shown in this document.]
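Description:
GTH-ir is a 5,754 bp gene-tagging plasmid for budding yeast, derived from the single-integration vector pSIVh. It serves as a template or donor for fusing a tandem-dimer infrared fluorescent protein (tdiRFP) to the C terminus of endogenous proteins. In E. coli it is maintained through a high-copy ColE1/pUC-type origin and selected with ampicillin via the β-lactamase gene and its bla promoter. The feature table lists no yeast replication origin, consistent with a cassette meant to be integrated at a chromosomal locus rather than maintained episomally.

The payload, cloned between SpeI and XhoI, consists of two consecutive iRFP713 coding sequences. iRFP713 is a near-infrared fluorescent protein derived from a Rhodopseudomonas palustris protein, and it needs biliverdin as a cofactor. Each copy is followed by a short segment that the annotation software matched to a TDsmURFP fragment; these are most likely linker-like sequences rather than a functional second fluorophore. No yeast promoter is annotated upstream of the tag, as expected for a cassette whose expression depends on the tagged gene's own promoter. The S. cerevisiae ADH1 terminator ends the fusion transcript.

Downstream lies the histidine prototrophy marker, annotated as S. pombe his5 (the functional equivalent of S. cerevisiae HIS3) with the Ashbya gossypii TEF terminator. The promoter driving this marker is not annotated. Two loxP sites in the same orientation flank the marker, so Cre recombinase can excise it after integration and the marker can be reused. T3 and T7 promoter sequences and pBluescript polylinker fragments flank the cassette, and T3 is the listed sequencing primer site.
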