Features (pLannotate 1.2.2; 17 found; start..end, strand, type, name):
     22..85      -  promoter       AmpR promoter: bla
    112..130     +  promoter       T3 promoter: promoter for bacteriophage T3 RNA polymerase
    154..195     -  misc_feature   MCS (fragment): pBluescript multiple cloning site
    205..232     +  misc_feature   MCS (fragment): pBluescript multiple cloning site
    243..1190    +  CDS            iRFP713: iRFP713 is a basic (constitutively fluorescent) near ir fluorescent protein published in 2011, derived from Rhodopseudomonas palustris. It has low acid sensitivity. It requires the cofactor biliverdin for fluorescence.
   1203..1229    +  CDS            TDsmURFP (fragment): monomeric tandem dimer of a small ultra-red fluorescent protein derived from a cyanobacterial phycobiliprotein (Rodriguez et al., 2016)
   1290..2237    +  CDS            iRFP713: iRFP713 is a basic (constitutively fluorescent) near ir fluorescent protein published in 2011, derived from Rhodopseudomonas palustris. It has low acid sensitivity. It requires the cofactor biliverdin for fluorescence.
   2250..2276    +  CDS            TDsmURFP (fragment): monomeric tandem dimer of a small ultra-red fluorescent protein derived from a cyanobacterial phycobiliprotein (Rodriguez et al., 2016)
   2366..2553    +  terminator     ADH1 terminator: S. cerevisiae ADH1; transcription terminator for the S. cerevisiae alcohol dehydrogenase 1 (ADH1) gene
   2609..2642    -  protein_bind   loxP: Cre-mediated recombination occurs in the 8-bp core sequence (GCATACAT). Cre recombinase
   3144..3797    +  CDS            S. pombe his5: imidazoleglycerol-phosphate dehydratase, required for histidine biosynthesis; Schizosaccharomyces pombe his5; yeast auxotrophic marker; corresponds to S. cerevisiae HIS3
   3803..4000    +  terminator     TEF terminator: Ashbya gossypii TEF terminator
   4024..4057    -  protein_bind   loxP: Cre-mediated recombination occurs in the 8-bp core sequence (GCATACAT). Cre recombinase
   4058..4076    +  promoter       T7 promoter: promoter for bacteriophage T7 RNA polymerase
   4105..4123    -  promoter       T7 promoter: promoter for bacteriophage T7 RNA polymerase
   4156..4744    -  rep_origin     ori: high-copy-number ColE1/pMB1/pBR322/pUC origin of replication
   4915..21      -  CDS            AmpR (across the origin): β-lactamase; bla; confers resistance to ampicillin, carbenicillin, and related antibiotics
>Addgene plasmid #81107 | GTH-ir | depositor full sequence | sequence record 166610 | GTH-ir sequence 5754 bps
ACGGAAATGTTGAATACTCATACTCTTCCTTTTTCAATATTATTGAAGCATTTATCAGGGTTATTGTCTC
ATGAGCGGATACATATTTGAAGTATCGTTCGAATTAATTAAAATTAACCCTCACTAAAGGGGCATGCAAC
AAAAGCTGGGTACGGTACCGGGCCCCCCCTCGAGGTCGACGGTATCGATAAGCTTCTCAAGAACTGGCGG
CCGCTCTAGAACTAGTGGATCCTCTAGAACTAATGGCAGAGGGAAGCGTTGCCCGTCAACCCGACCTATT
AACTTGCGATGATGAACCTATCCATATCCCCGGAGCAATTCAACCTCACGGTCTATTGTTAGCCCTTGCT
GCCGATATGACAATCGTTGCAGGTTCAGATAACCTACCGGAATTGACCGGGTTAGCCATTGGAGCCTTGA
TCGGCCGTTCAGCCGCAGATGTGTTCGATTCAGAAACACATAATAGACTGACCATCGCCTTGGCTGAACC
AGGGGCCGCTGTTGGCGCTCCCATTACAGTTGGCTTCACGATGAGAAAGGATGCTGGTTTTATTGGATCA
TGGCATCGTCATGATCAACTTATTTTCTTGGAATTGGAACCTCCTCAAAGGGATGTTGCTGAACCTCAGG
CTTTCTTTCGTCGTACTAATAGCGCTATTCGTAGACTTCAGGCTGCTGAAACATTGGAGAGCGCTTGCGC
AGCAGCAGCTCAAGAAGTTAGAAAGATTACCGGTTTTGACAGAGTAATGATATATAGATTTGCGTCCGAT
TTCTCTGGTGAAGTTATTGCGGAAGATAGATGTGCCGAGGTAGAGTCAAAGTTGGGGTTACATTATCCTG
CTTCAACGGTTCCAGCACAAGCAAGGCGTCTGTACACAATAAACCCCGTAAGAATAATTCCAGACATCAA
CTACAGACCTGTCCCAGTAACTCCTGATCTGAACCCTGTGACTGGTAGACCTATAGATTTATCTTTTGCA
ATTTTGAGATCAGTGTCACCGGTTCACTTGGAGTTCATGAGAAATATTGGTATGCACGGAACCATGTCCA
TTTCTATACTGAGGGGCGAAAGGTTGTGGGGGCTGATTGTTTGCCATCATAGGACACCATATTATGTGGA
CTTAGACGGTAGGCAGGCGTGCGAGCTGGTCGCCCAAGTTTTGGCTTGGCAGATTGGTGTCATGGAAGAG
AAGGAGGGCCACGGCACCGGCAGCACCGGCAGCGGCAGCAGCGGCAGAAGCGGCACCGCCAGCAGCGAGG
ACAACAACATGGCCAGAATGCTAGAACTAATGGCCGAAGGTAGCGTTGCACGTCAACCCGATCTACTAAC
ATGCGATGATGAACCTATACATATTCCTGGGGCTATTCAACCTCATGGTTTGTTATTGGCATTGGCAGCT
GATATGACGATCGTTGCTGGAAGCGACAATTTGCCGGAGTTAACTGGACTAGCCATCGGTGCTCTTATAG
GTAGATCCGCTGCTGACGTTTTCGATTCAGAAACGCATAACAGGCTAACGATCGCTCTTGCTGAGCCTGG
TGCAGCCGTTGGAGCACCCATCACCGTTGGTTTTACTATGAGAAAGGATGCTGGTTTTATTGGTTCCTGG
CATAGACATGACCAATTAATATTCTTAGAATTGGAACCTCCCCAGAGGGATGTCGCGGAACCACAAGCAT
TTTTTAGAAGAACAAATTCAGCGATTAGAAGATTACAAGCAGCTGAAACACTTGAATCAGCATGTGCAGC
AGCTGCACAGGAGGTAAGGAAGATTACGGGATTTGACAGAGTAATGATCTATAGATTTGCTAGTGACTTC
AGTGGCGAAGTTATAGCTGAAGATAGATGTGCGGAGGTTGAGAGTAAACTGGGTTTACATTATCCAGCTT
CCACAGTTCCAGCGCAAGCAAGGAGATTATACACTATAAACCCAGTAAGGATCATCCCAGACATTAACTA
CAGACCGGTCCCAGTAACTCCTGATTTAAACCCAGTAACCGGTAGACCTATTGACTTGTCTTTCGCAATT
TTAAGGTCTGTGTCCCCAGTCCATTTGGAGTTTATGAGAAATATAGGGATGCATGGGACGATGTCAATTT
CTATACTGCGTGGTGAGAGACTGTGGGGACTTATTGTTTGCCATCATAGAACTCCATATTATGTGGATCT
GGACGGTAGACAGGCGTGTGAACTTGTGGCCCAGGTGTTAGCTTGGCAGATCGGAGTTATGGAAGAGAAG
GAGGGCCACGGCACCGGCAGCACCGGCAGCGGCAGCAGCGGCAGAAGCGGCACCGCCAGCAGCGAGGACA
ACAACATGGCCAGAATGCTAGCATTTTAACTCGAGGGCGCGCCACTTCTAAATAAGCGAATTTCTTATGA
TTTATGATTTTTATTATTAAATAAGTTATAAAAAAAATAAGTGTATACAAATTTTAAAGTGACTCTTAGG
TTTTAAAACGAAAATTCTTATTCTTGAGTAACTCTTTCCTGTAGGTCAGGTTGCTTTCTCAGGTATAGTA
TGAGGTCGCTCTTATTGACCACACCTCTACCGGCAGATCCGCTAGGGATAACAGGGTAATATAGATCCAT
GGTCATAGCTGTTTCCTGATAACTTCGTATAATGTATGCTATACGAAGTTATGTCTGTAGGCGAACCTAA
CCGGCCAATTTTCCAAGACCGCTCTGCCGCTGAGCTTGCACCCGTGCCGCTACACAACACCCACACATCC
GTAAACCCCCCGCCATCGGTATCACCAAGGTTGTCTATGACGAGGCGTACAAGAGGACGTGGGGGCCGCC
TCTCCAATGTCACCAATAGGAAAAAAGAAAGACCGAGTGCGAGTTTCTGACAGAAGCCTCAAGAATTTTT
TTTCTTTCTTCGACTATGCTGGAGGTAGAGATGATCGAGGCAGTAGTCAAGTATATATAAATTAATTAGT
TCCACCACCTTCTTTTCTTGTGTTGCTCCTTTCGATGCTATTTCTGGCTTTTTCTAATTTTTTTCATCGT
TTCTTACTTTCTTCCTAATATATAAATTCTTTTGCATTTTCATTCTTCCTCTCCATTTGTTCATTCTCCT
TAAATTTTTTTTAGGTCTCCTTTCTTTCAAGAAACACAGTCATCGAACTATAATTAACTAAACATGGGTA
GGAGGGCTTTTGTAGAAAGAAATACGAACGAAACGAAAATCAGCGTTGCTATCGCTTTGGACAAAGCTCC
CTTACCTGAAGAGTCGAATTTTATTGATGAACTTATAACTTCCAAACATGCAAACCAAAAGGGAGAACAA
GTAATCCAAGTAGACACGGGAATTGGATTCTTGGATCACATGTATCATGCACTGGCTAAACATGCAGGCT
GGAGCTTACGACTTTACTCAAGAGGTGATTTAATCATTGATGATCATCACACAGCAGAAGATACTGCTAT
TGCACTTGGTATTGCATTCAAGCAGGCTATGGGTAACTTTGCCGGCGTTAAAAGATTTGGACATGCTTAT
TGTCCACTTGACGAAGCTCTTTCAAGAAGCGTAGTTGATTTGTCGGGACGGCCCTATGCTGTTATTGATT
TGGGATTAAAGCGTGAAAAGGTTGGGGAATTGTCCTGTGAAATGATCCCTCACTTACTATATTCCTTTTC
GGTAGCTGCTGGAATTACTTTGCATGTTACCTGCTTATATGGTAGTAATGACCATCATCGTGCTGAAAGC
GCTTTTAAATCTCTGGCTGTTGCCATGCGCGCGGCTACAAGTCTTACTGGAAGTTCTGAAGTCCCAAGCA
CGAAGGGAGTGTTGTAATCATTACTGACAATAAAAAGATTCTTGTTTTCAAGAACTTGTCATTTGTATAG
TTTTTTTATATTGTAGTTGTTCTATTTTAATCAAATGTTAGCGTGATTTATATTTTTTTTCGCCTCGACA
TCATCTGCCCAGATGCGAAGTTAAGTGCGCAGAAAGTAATATCATGCGTCAATCGTATGTGAATGCTGGT
CGCTATACTGCTGTCGATTCGATACTAACGCCGATAACTTCGTATAATGTATGCTATACGAAGTTATTAA
TACGACTCACTATAGGGCGAATTGGAGCTCCAATTCGGACGTCCCCTATAGTGAGTCGTATTATTAATTA
ATTCGAAGGCCGCGTTGCTGGCGTTTTTCCATAGGCTCCGCCCCCCTGACGAGCATCACAAAAATCGACG
CTCAAGTCAGAGGTGGCGAAACCCGACAGGACTATAAAGATACCAGGCGTTTCCCCCTGGAAGCTCCCTC
GTGCGCTCTCCTGTTCCGACCCTGCCGCTTACCGGATACCTGTCCGCCTTTCTCCCTTCGGGAAGCGTGG
CGCTTTCTCATAGCTCACGCTGTAGGTATCTCAGTTCGGTGTAGGTCGTTCGCTCCAAGCTGGGCTGTGT
GCACGAACCCCCCGTTCAGCCCGACCGCTGCGCCTTATCCGGTAACTATCGTCTTGAGTCCAACCCGGTA
AGACACGACTTATCGCCACTGGCAGCAGCCACTGGTAACAGGATTAGCAGAGCGAGGTATGTAGGCGGTG
CTACAGAGTTCTTGAAGTGGTGGCCTAACTACGGCTACACTAGAAGAACAGTATTTGGTATCTGCGCTCT
GCTGAAGCCAGTTACCTTCGGAAAAAGAGTTGGTAGCTCTTGATCCGGCAAACAAACCACCGCTGGTAGC
GGTGGTTTTTTTGTTTGCAAGCAGCAGATTACGCGCAGAAAAAAAGGATCTCAAGAAGATCCTTTGATCT
TTTCTACGGGGTCTGACGCTCAGTGGAACGAAAACTCACGTTAAGGGATTTTGGTCATGAGATTATCAAA
AAGGATCTTCACCTAGATCCTTTTAAATTAAAAATGAAGTTTTAAATCAATCTAAAGTATATATGAGTAA
ACTTGGTCTGACAGTTACCAATGCTTAATCAGTGAGGCACCTATCTCAGCGATCTGTCTATTTCGTTCAT
CCATAGTTGCCTGACTGCCCGTCGTGTAGATAACTACGATACGGGAGGGCTTACCATCTGGCCCCAGTGC
TGCAATGATACCGCGAGACCCACGCTCACCGGCTCCAGATTTATCAGCAATAAACCAGCCAGCCGGAAGG
GCCGAGCGCAGAAGTGGTCCTGCAACTTTATCCGCCTCCATCCAGTCTATTAATTGTTGCCGGGAAGCTA
GAGTAAGTAGTTCGCCAGTTAATAGTTTGCGCAACGTTGTTGCCATTGCTACAGGCATCGTGGTGTCACG
CTCGTCGTTTGGTATGGCTTCATTCAGCTCCGGTTCCCAACGATCAAGGCGAGTTACATGATCCCCCATG
TTGTGAAAAAAAGCGGTTAGCTCCTTCGGTCCTCCGATCGTTGTCAGAAGTAAGTTGGCCGCAGTGTTAT
CACTCATGGTTATGGCAGCACTGCATAATTCTCTTACTGTCATGCCATCCGTAAGATGCTTTTCTGTGAC
TGGTGAGTACTCAACCAAGTCATTCTGAGAATAGTGTATGCGGCGACCGAGTTGCTCTTGCCCGGCGTCA
ATACGGGATAATACCGCGCCACATAGCAGAACTTTAAAAGTGCTCATCATTGGAAAACGTTCTTCGGGGC
GAAAACTCTCAAGGATCTTACCGCTGTTGAGATCCAGTTCGATGTAACCCACTCGTGCACCCAACTGATC
TTCAGCATCTTTTACTTTCACCAGCGTTTCTGGGTGAGCAAAAACAGGAAGGCAAAATGCCGCAAAAAAG
GGAATAAGGGCGAC
