>Addgene plasmid #81107 | GTH-ir | depositor partial sequence | sequence record 154315 | forward tagging primer
GCGGCCGCTCTAGAACTA
