>Addgene plasmid #81107 | GTH-ir | depositor partial sequence | sequence record 154316 | reverse tagging primer
CGTTGCTGGCGTTTTTCCAT
