>Addgene plasmid #81107 | GTH-ir | depositor partial sequence | sequence record 154317 | iRFP 1
GCAGAGGGAAGCGTTGCCCGTCAACCCGACCTATTAACTTGCGATGATGAACCTATCCATATCCCCGGAG
CAATTCAACCTCACGGTCTATTGTTAGCCCTTGCTGCCGATATGACAATCGTTGCAGGTTCAGATAACCT
ACCGGAATTGACCGGGTTAGCCATTGGAGCCTTGATCGGCCGTTCAGCCGCAGATGTGTTCGATTCAGAA
ACACATAATAGACTGACCATCGCCTTGGCTGAACCAGGGGCCGCTGTTGGCGCTCCCATTACAGTTGGCT
TCACGATGAGAAAGGATGCTGGTTTTATTGGATCATGGCATCGTCATGATCAACTTATTTTCTTGGAATT
GGAACCTCCTCAAAGGGATGTTGCTGAACCTCAGGCTTTCTTTCGTCGTACTAATAGCGCTATTCGTAGA
CTTCAGGCTGCTGAAACATTGGAGAGCGCTTGCGCAGCAGCAGCTCAAGAAGTTAGAAAGATTACCGGTT
TTGACAGAGTAATGATATATAGATTTGCGTCCGATTTCTCTGGTGAAGTTATTGCGGAAGATAGATGTGC
CGAGGTAGAGTCAAAGTTGGGGTTACATTATCCTGCTTCAACGGTTCCAGCACAAGCAAGGCGTCTGTAC
ACAATAAACCCCGTAAGAATAATTCCAGACATCAACTACAGACCTGTCCCAGTAACTCCTGATCTGAACC
CTGTGACTGGTAGACCTATAGATTTATCTTTTGCAATTTTGAGATCAGTGTCACCGGTTCACTTGGAGTT
CATGAGAAATATTGGTATGCACGGAACCATGTCCATTTCTATACTGAGGGGCGAAAGGTTGTGGGGGCTG
ATTGTTTGCCATCATAGGACACCATATTATGTGGACTTAGACGGTAGGCAGGCGTGCGAGCTGGTCGCCC
AAGTTTTGGCTTGGCAGATTGGTGTCATGGAAGAG
