>Addgene plasmid #81107 | GTH-ir | depositor partial sequence | sequence record 154318 | iRFP 2
GCCGAAGGTAGCGTTGCACGTCAACCCGATCTACTAACATGCGATGATGAACCTATACATATTCCTGGGG
CTATTCAACCTCATGGTTTGTTATTGGCATTGGCAGCTGATATGACGATCGTTGCTGGAAGCGACAATTT
GCCGGAGTTAACTGGACTAGCCATCGGTGCTCTTATAGGTAGATCCGCTGCTGACGTTTTCGATTCAGAA
ACGCATAACAGGCTAACGATCGCTCTTGCTGAGCCTGGTGCAGCCGTTGGAGCACCCATCACCGTTGGTT
TTACTATGAGAAAGGATGCTGGTTTTATTGGTTCCTGGCATAGACATGACCAATTAATATTCTTAGAATT
GGAACCTCCCCAGAGGGATGTCGCGGAACCACAAGCATTTTTTAGAAGAACAAATTCAGCGATTAGAAGA
TTACAAGCAGCTGAAACACTTGAATCAGCATGTGCAGCAGCTGCACAGGAGGTAAGGAAGATTACGGGAT
TTGACAGAGTAATGATCTATAGATTTGCTAGTGACTTCAGTGGCGAAGTTATAGCTGAAGATAGATGTGC
GGAGGTTGAGAGTAAACTGGGTTTACATTATCCAGCTTCCACAGTTCCAGCGCAAGCAAGGAGATTATAC
ACTATAAACCCAGTAAGGATCATCCCAGACATTAACTACAGACCGGTCCCAGTAACTCCTGATTTAAACC
CAGTAACCGGTAGACCTATTGACTTGTCTTTCGCAATTTTAAGGTCTGTGTCCCCAGTCCATTTGGAGTT
TATGAGAAATATAGGGATGCATGGGACGATGTCAATTTCTATACTGCGTGGTGAGAGACTGTGGGGACTT
ATTGTTTGCCATCATAGAACTCCATATTATGTGGATCTGGACGGTAGACAGGCGTGTGAACTTGTGGCCC
AGGTGTTAGCTTGGCAGATCGGAGTTATGGAAGAG
