>Addgene plasmid #81107 | GTH-ir | addgene partial sequence | sequence record 166606 | AmpSeq-F 5'-ctcatgagcggatacatatttgaa-3'
AAATTAACCCTCACTAAAGGGGCATGCAACAAAAGCTGGGTACGGTACCGGGCCCCCCCTCGAGGTCGAC
GGTATCGATAAGCTTCTCAAGAACTGGCGGCCGCTCTAGAACTAGTGGATCCTCTAGAACTAATGGCAGA
GGGAAGCGTTGCCCGTCAACCCGACCTATTAACTTGCGATGATGAACCTATCCATATCCCCGGAGCAATT
CAACCTCACGGTCTATTGTTAGCCCTTGCTGCCGATATGACAATCGTTGCAGGTTCAGATAACCTACCGG
AATTGACCGGGTTAGCCATTGGAGCCTTGATCGGCCGTTCAGCCGCAGATGTGTTCGATTCAGAAACACA
TAATAGACTGACCATCGCCTTGGCTGAACCAGGGGCCGCTGTTGGCGCTCCCATTACAGTTGGCTTCACG
ATGAGAAAGGATGCTGGTTTTATTGGATCATGGCATCGTCATGATCAACTTATTTTCTTGGAATTGGAAC
CTCCTCAAAGGGATGTTGCTGAACCTCAGGCTTTCTTTCGTCGTACTAATAGCGCTATTCGTAGACTTCA
GGCTGCTGAAACATTGGAGAGCGCTTGCGCAGCAGCAGCTCAAGAAGTTAGAAAGATTACCGGTTTTGAC
AGAGTAATGATATATAGATTTGCGTCCGATTTCTCTGGTGAAGTTATTGCGGAAGATAGATGTGCCGAGG
TAGAGTCAAAGTTGGGGTTACATTATCCTGCTTCAACGGTTCCAGCACAAGCAAGGCGTCTGTACACAAT
AAACCCCGTAAGAATAATTCCAGACATCAACTACAGACCTGTCCCAGTAACTCCTGATCTGAACCCTGTG
ACTGGTAGACCTATAGATTTATCTTTTGCAATTTTGAGATCAGTGTCACCGGTTCACTTGGAGTTCATGA
GAAATATTGGTATGCACGGAACCATGTCCATTTCTATACTGAGGGGCGAAAGGTTGTGGGGGCTGATTGT
TTGCCATCATAG
