>Addgene plasmid #81107 | GTH-ir | addgene partial sequence | sequence record 166607 | pBR322ori-F 5'-GGGAAACGCCTGGTATCTTT-3'
AGCGTCGATTTTTGTGATGCTCGTCAGGGGGGCGGAGCCTATGGAAAAACGCCAGCAACGCGGCCTTCGA
ATTAATTAATAATACGACTCACTATAGGGGACGTCCGAATTGGAGCTCCAATTCGCCCTATAGTGAGTCG
TATTAATAACTTCGTATAGCATACATTATACGAAGTTATCGGCGTTAGTATCGAATCGACAGCAGTATAG
CGACCAGCATTCACATACGATTGACGCATGATATTACTTTCTGCGCACTTAACTTCGCATCTGGGCAGAT
GATGTCGAGGCGAAAAAAAATATAAATCACGCTAACATTTGATTAAAATAGAACAACTACAATATAAAAA
AACTATACAAATGACAAGTTCTTGAAAACAAGAATCTTTTTATTGTCAGTAATGATTACAACACTCCCTT
CGTGCTTGGGACTTCAGAACTTCCAGTAAGACTTGTAGCCGCGCGCATGGCAACAGCCAGAGATTTAAAA
GCGCTTTCAGCACGATGATGGTCATTACTACCATATAAGCAGGTAACATGCAAAGTAATTCCAGCAGCTA
CCGAAAAGGAATATAGTAAGTGAGGGATCATTTCACAGGACAATTCCCCAACCTTTTCACGCTTTAATCC
CAAATCAATAACAGCATAGGGCCGTCCCGACAAATCAACTACGCTTCTTGAAAGAGCTTCGTCAAGTGGA
CAATAAGCATGTCCAAATCTTTTAACGCCGGCAAAGTTACCCATAGCCTGCTTGAATGCAATACCAAGTG
CAATAGCAGTATCTTCTGCTGTGTGATGATCATCAATGATTAAATCACCTCTTG
